Addgene plasmid #127618: myc-KIF5C
Purpose: N-terminal myc-tagged mouse KIF5C
Depositing lab: Josef Kittler. Depositing organization: University College London. Publication: Delivery of GABAARs to synapses is mediated by HAP1-KIF5 and disrupted by mutant huntingtin. Twelvetrees AE, Yuen EY, Arancibia-Carcamo IL, MacAskill AF, Rostaing P, Lumb MJ, Humbert S, Triller A, Saudou F, Yan Z, Kittler JT. Neuron. 2010 Jan 14;65(1):53-65. doi: 10.1016/j.neuron.2009.12.007. PubMed 20152113.
Backbone
  Vector backbone: pRK5
  Vector type: Mammalian Expression
Growth in bacteria
  Bacterial resistance: Ampicillin, 100 μg/mL
  Growth temperature: 37°C
  Growth strain: DH5alpha
  Copy number: Unknown
Gene/Insert
  Gene/Insert name: KIF5C (alt name: Kinesin heavy chain isoform 5C)
  Species: M. musculus (mouse)
  Entrez Gene: Kif5c (a.k.a. KINN, Khc, NKHC, NKHC2)
  Tag / fusion protein: myc (N terminal on insert)
Terms and licenses: Academic/Nonprofit Terms; Industry Terms: Not Available to Industry
How to cite: myc-KIF5C was a gift from Josef Kittler (Addgene plasmid # 127618 ; http://n2t.net/addgene:127618 ; RRID:Addgene_127618)
