[The description below was written by a language model from this plasmid's Addgene catalogue record and pLannotate feature annotations shown in this document.]
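Description:
myc-KIF5C is a mammalian expression plasmid built on the pRK5 backbone that encodes mouse KIF5C, the kinesin heavy chain isoform 5C, with an N-terminal myc epitope tag. The sequenced record is 7,572 nt. In bacteria it is propagated through a high-copy ColE1/pUC-type origin and selected with ampicillin via a β-lactamase gene under its own promoter. An M13 phage origin is also present, which in principle allows single-stranded DNA production. Short fragments of lacZα, lacI, rop and the pBR322 bom region, along with a lac promoter/operator, appear to be backbone remnants with no evident role in expression.

The Kif5c open reading frame is driven by the human cytomegalovirus immediate early enhancer and promoter, followed by a fragment of CMV intron A, and is terminated by an SV40 polyadenylation signal. An SP6 promoter lies just upstream of the insert and could support in vitro transcription. The myc tag is listed in the catalogue entry but was not annotated as a separate feature; it presumably lies in the unannotated interval upstream of the Kif5c coding sequence. A short fragment annotated as an IgH signal sequence also sits in this leader region, and the record does not indicate that it is part of the expressed protein. An SV40 enhancer/early promoter lies downstream of the poly(A) signal, with no mammalian selection marker annotated.

The construct provides epitope-tagged expression of this microtubule motor in transfected mammalian cells, allowing detection or pull-down with anti-myc antibodies. The associated study concerned KIF5-dependent delivery of GABA-A receptors to synapses through HAP1.
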