Features (pLannotate 1.2.2; 20 found; start..end, strand, type, name):
      1..380     +  enhancer       CMV enhancer: human cytomegalovirus immediate early enhancer
    381..584     +  promoter       CMV promoter: human cytomegalovirus (CMV) immediate early promoter
    720..763     +  intron         CMV intron (fragment): modified intron A from human cytomegalovirus
    815..833     +  promoter       SP6 promoter: promoter for bacteriophage SP6 RNA polymerase
    837..874     +  CDS            IgH signal sequence (fragment): signal sequence from the mouse immunoglobulin heavy chain variable region
    981..3848    +  CDS            Kif5c: KIF5C_MOUSE - Also known as Nkhc2. Experimental evidence at protein level: Swiss-Prot protein existence level 1. Involved in synaptic transmission (By similarity). Kinesin is a microtubule-associated force-producing protein that may play a role in organelle transport. Mediates dendritic trafficking of mRNAs (PubMed:19608740). Required for anterograde axonal transportation of MAPK8IP3/JIP3 which is essential for MAPK8IP3/JIP3 function in axon elongation (By similarity). From Mus musculus (Mouse).
   3872..4006    +  polyA_signal   SV40 poly(A) signal: SV40 polyadenylation signal
   4075..4432    +  promoter       SV40 promoter: SV40 enhancer and early promoter
   4451..4605    +  CDS            lacZα (fragment): LacZα fragment of β-galactosidase; lacZ fragment
   4611..4662    -  misc_feature   bom (fragment): basis of mobility region from pBR322
   4681..5061    +  rep_origin     M13 ori (sequence partly withheld): M13 bacteriophage origin of replication; arrow indicates direction of (+) strand synthesis
   5137..5186    -  misc_feature   bom (fragment): basis of mobility region from pBR322
   5288..5323    -  CDS            rop (fragment): Rop protein, which maintains plasmids at low copy number; rop
   5418..5522    +  promoter       AmpR promoter: bla
   5523..6383    +  CDS            AmpR: β-lactamase; bla; confers resistance to ampicillin, carbenicillin, and related antibiotics
   6554..7142    +  rep_origin     ori: high-copy-number ColE1/pMB1/pBR322/pUC origin of replication
   7325..7417    +  CDS            lacI (fragment): lac repressor; lacI; The lac repressor binds to the lac operator to inhibit transcription in E. coli. This inhibition can be relieved by adding lactose or isopropyl-β-D-thiogalactopyranoside (IPTG).
   7430..7451    +  protein_bind   CAP binding site: CAP binding activates transcription in the presence of cAMP. E. coli catabolite activator protein
   7466..7496    +  promoter       lac promoter: promoter for the E. coli lac operon
   7504..7520    +  protein_bind   lac operator: The lac repressor binds to the lac operator to inhibit transcription in E. coli. This inhibition can be relieved by adding lactose or isopropyl-β-D-thiogalactopyranoside (IPTG). lac repressor encoded by lacI
>Addgene plasmid #127618 | myc-KIF5C | addgene full sequence | sequence record 272639 | Addgene NGS Result
GACATTGATTATTGACTAGTTATTAATAGTAATCAATTACGGGGTCATTAGTTCATAGCCCATATATGGA
GTTCCGCGTTACATAACTTACGGTAAATGGCCCGCCTGGCTGACCGCCCAACGACCCCCGCCCATTGACG
TCAATAATGACGTATGTTCCCATAGTAACGCCAATAGGGACTTTCCATTGACGTCAATGGGTGGAGTATT
TACGGTAAACTGCCCACTTGGCAGTACATCAAGTGTATCATATGCCAAGTACGCCCCCTATTGACGTCAA
TGACGGTAAATGGCCCGCCTGGCATTATGCCCAGTACATGACCTTATGGGACTTTCCTACTTGGCAGTAC
ATCTACGTATTAGTCATCGCTATTACCATGGTGATGCGGTTTTGGCAGTACATCAATGGGCGTGGATAGC
GGTTTGACTCACGGGGATTTCCAAGTCTCCACCCCATTGACGTCAATGGGAGTTTGTTTTGGCACCAAAA
TCAACGGGACTTTCCAAAATGTCGTAACAACTCCGCCCCATTGACGCAAATGGGCGGTAGGCGTGTACGG
TGGGAGGTCTATATAAGCAGAGCTCGTTTAGTGAACCGTCAGATCGCCTGGAGACGCCATCCACGCTGTT
TTGACCTCCATAGAAGACACCGGGACCGATCCAGCCTCCGCGGCCGGGAACGGTGCATTGGAACGCGGAT
TCCCCGTGCCAAGAGTGACGTAAGTACCGCCTATAGAGTCTATAGGCCCACCCCCTTGGCTTCGTTAGAA
CGCGGCTACAATTAATACATAACCTTATGTATCATACACATACGATTTAGGTGACACTATAGAATAACAT
CCACTTTGCCTTTCTCTCCACAGGTGTCCACTCCCAGGTCCAACTGCACCTCGGTTCTATCGATTGAATT
GGCCACCATGGAGCAGAAGCTGATCTCCGAGGAGGACCTGGGATCCCGGGGCGGCCGCTCTAGAATTCCT
ATGGCGGATCCAGCCGAATGCAGCATCAAAGTGATGTGCCGGTTCCGGCCCCTCAACGAAGCGGAGATCC
TCCGCGGGGACAAATTCATCCCCAAATTCAAAGGCGAGGAGACGGTGGTGATCGGGCAAGGGAAGCCGTA
TGTCTTTGACCGAGTGCTGCCGCCCAACACAACCCAGGAGCAGGTCTACAATGCCTGTGCAAAGCAGATT
GTCAAAGATGTCCTTGAGGGTTATAATGGAACAATTTTTGCATATGGGCAGACTTCATCAGGAAAAACTC
ATACCATGGAGGGGAAGTTACATGATCCTCAGCTTATGGGTATCATTCCAAGGATTGCACATGATATTTT
TGATCACATCTATTCCATGGACGAGAACCTGGAGTTTCATATCAAGGTTTCCTATTTTGAGATCTACTTG
GACAAAATAAGGGACTTGCTTGATGTGTCCAAGACCAACTTGGCAGTTCATGAAGACAAAAACAGAGTCC
CCTATGTAAAGGGGTGCACCGAGAGGTTTGTGTCAAGCCCGGAGGAGGTCATGGATGTGATCGATGAGGG
CAAAGCAAACCGACACGTGGCTGTGACAAACATGAACGAACACAGCTCTAGGAGTCACAGTATCTTCCTG
ATTAACATTAAGCAAGAGAATGTGGAGACTGAAAAAAAACTCAGCGGGAAGCTGTATTTGGTTGATTTGG
CTGGGAGTGAAAAGGTCAGCAAAACCGGTGCCGAGGGAGCTGTTCTTGATGAAGCTAAAAATATCAACAA
GTCTTTGTCTGCTCTTGGAAATGTGATTTCTGCCTTGGCAGAAGGGACAAAAACACATGTACCGTACCGG
GACAGCAAGATGACTCGGATTCTCCAGGACTCTCTGGGTGGGAACTGTAGGACCACCATTGTCATTTGCT
GTTCTCCTTCAGTCTTCAATGAAGCCGAGACCAAGTCCACGCTGATGTTTGGACAGAGAGCAAAGACCAT
CAAGAATACAGTCTCTGTGAACTTGGAACTAACAGCAGAAGAGTGGAAGAAGAAATATGAAAAAGAGAAA
GAGAAGAACAAGGCCTTGAAGAGTGTCCTCCAGCATCTGGAGATGGAGCTGAACAGGTGGAGGAACGGGG
AAGCTGTACCCGAGGACGAACAGATCAGCGCCAAGGACCAGAAGAGCCTAGAGCCCTGTGACAACACACC
CATCATAGACAACATCACGCCTGTTGTGGACGGCATCTCTGCCGAGAAGGAGAAGTATGACGAGGAGATC
ACCAGTTTGTACCGACAGCTCGATGATAAGGATGATGAAATTAACCAGCAGAGCCAGCTGGCTGAAAAGC
TGAAGCAACAGATGTTGGATCAGGATGAGCTCCTGGCTTCCACGAGAAGGGACTATGAGAAGATCCAGGA
GGAGCTGACACGCCTCCAGATCGAAAATGAGGCAGCTAAAGACGAAGTGAAAGAAGTCCTCCAGGCCCTG
GAGGAGCTGGCTGTCAATTACGACCAGAAGTCACAAGAAGTGGAGGACAAGACCAGGGCCAACGAGCAAC
TGACTGATGAGCTGGCCCAGAAAACGACGACACTGACAACCACCCAGCGAGAGCTGAGTCAGCTGCAAGA
GCTTAGTAACCACCAGAAAAAGAGGGCCACAGAGATCCTGAACCTGCTTCTCAAGGACCTGGGGGAGATA
GGCGGAATTATTGGCACCAACGATGTGAAGACTCTGGCAGATGTGAACGGGGTCATTGAGGAGGAGTTCA
CCATGGCACGCCTGTACATTAGCAAGATGAAGTCGGAGGTCAAGTCTCTCGTGAACCGCAGCAAGCAGCT
GGAGAGTGCCCAGATGGACTCTAACAGGAAGATGAACGCCAGTGAGCGCGAGCTGGCAGCGTGCCAGTTG
CTTATCTCACAGCACGAAGCCAAGATCAAGTCTCTGACAGACTACATGCAGAACATGGAACAGAAGAGGC
GGCAGCTGGAAGAGTCCCAGGACTCCCTCAGCGAGGAACTGGCCAAGCTCCGGGCCCAGGAAAAAATGCA
CGAAGTCAGTTTCCAAGATAAGGAAAAGGAGCACCTGACGAGGCTGCAGGATGCTGAGGAGGTGAAGAAA
GCTCTGGAGCAGCAGATGGAGAGCCACCGGGAAGCGCACCAAAAGCAGCTGTCCAGACTTCGCGATGAGA
TTGAGGAGAAGCAGAGAATCATTGATGAGATCCGGGATTTGAATCAGAAACTGCAACTGGAACAGGAGAG
GCTCAGCTCTGATTATAACAAGCTGAAAATAGAGGACCAGGAGAGAGAAGTGAAACTGGAGAAGCTCCTA
TTGCTCAATGACAAAAGGGAGCAAGCCAGGGAGGACCTCAAGGGACTGGAGGAGACTGTGTCTAGAGAAC
TCCAGACCCTTCATAACCTGCGCAAACTCTTCGTCCAGGATTTGACAACCCGGGTGAAAAAGAGTGTGGA
GCTGGACAGCGACGATGGAGGGGGCAGCGCTGCTCAGAAGCAGAAGATCTCCTTCCTGGAGAACAACCTG
GAACAGCTTACCAAGGTGCACAAGCAGCTGGTCCGGGACAATGCAGATTTGCGCTGTGAACTCCCCAAGC
TGGAGAAGAGGCTTCGTGCTACCGCAGAACGCGTCAAGGCCTTGGAGAGTGCGCTGAAAGAGGCCAAGGA
GAATGCCATGAGGGACCGAAAACGCTACCAGCAGGAAGTAGATCGCATCAAGGAGGCTGTGCGAGCCAAG
AACATGGCCAGGAGGGCACATTCGGCTCAGATCGCCAAGCCCATCCGCCCAGGCCATTACCCAGCATCAT
CTCCGACAGCTGTCCATGCCGTCCGAGGAGGAGGAGGTGGCTCTTCAAACTCTACTCACTACCAGAAATA
AAAGCTTGGCCGCCATGGCCCAACTTGTTTATTGCAGCTTATAATGGTTACAAATAAAGCAATAGCATCA
CAAATTTCACAAATAAAGCATTTTTTTCACTGCATTCTAGTTGTGGTTTGTCCAAACTCATCAATGTATC
TTATCATGTCTGGATCGGGAATTAATTCGGCGCAGCACCATGGCCTGAAATAACCTCTGAAAGAGGAACT
TGGTTAGGTACCTTCTGAGGCGGAAAGAACCAGCTGTGGAATGTGTGTCAGTTAGGGTGTGGAAAGTCCC
CAGGCTCCCCAGCAGGCAGAAGTATGCAAAGCATGCATCTCAATTAGTCAGCAACCAGGTGTGGAAAGTC
CCCAGGCTCCCCAGCAGGCAGAAGTATGCAAAGCATGCATCTCAATTAGTCAGCAACCATAGTCCCGCCC
CTAACTCCGCCCATCCCGCCCCTAACTCCGCCCAGTTCCGCCCATTCTCCGCCCCATGGCTGACTAATTT
TTTTTATTTATGCAGAGGCCGAGGCCGCCTCGGCCTCTGAGCTATTCCAGAAGTAGTGAGGAGGCTTTTT
TGGAGGCCTAGGCTTTTGCAAAAAGCTGTTAACAGCTTGGCACTGGCCGTCGTTTTACAACGTCGTGACT
GGGAAAACCCTGGCGTTACCCAACTTAATCGCCTTGCAGCACATCCCCCTTTCGCCAGCTGGCGTAATAG
CGAAGAGGCCCGCACCGATCGCCCTTCCCAACAGTTGCGCAGCCTGAATGGCGAATGGCGCCTGATGCGG
TATTTTCTCCTTACGCATCTGTGCGGTATTTCACACCGCATA
[142 nt withheld, positions 4663-4804]
C
[141 nt withheld, positions 4806-4946]
CCTTTGACGTTGGAGTCCACGTTCTTT
[37 nt withheld, positions 4974-5010]
ACCCTATCTCGGGCTATTCTTTTGATTTATAAGGGATTTTGCCGATTTCGGCCTATTGGTTAAAAAATGA
GCTGATTTAACAAAAATTTAACGCGAATTTTAACAAAATATTAACGTTTACAATTTTATGGTGCACTCTC
AGTACAATCTGCTCTGATGCCGCATAGTTAAGCCAGCCCCGACACCCGCCAACACCCGCTGACGCGCCCT
GACGGGCTTGTCTGCTCCCGGCATCCGCTTACAGACAAGCTGTGACCGTCTCCGGGAGCTGCATGTGTCA
GAGGTTTTCACCGTCATCACCGAAACGCGCGAGACGAAAGGGCCTCGTGATACGCCTATTTTTATAGGTT
AATGTCATGATAATAATGGTTTCTTAGACGTCAGGTGGCACTTTTCGGGGAAATGTGCGCGGAACCCCTA
TTTGTTTATTTTTCTAAATACATTCAAATATGTATCCGCTCATGAGACAATAACCCTGATAAATGCTTCA
ATAATATTGAAAAAGGAAGAGTATGAGTATTCAACATTTCCGTGTCGCCCTTATTCCCTTTTTTGCGGCA
TTTTGCCTTCCTGTTTTTGCTCACCCAGAAACGCTGGTGAAAGTAAAAGATGCTGAAGATCAGTTGGGTG
CACGAGTGGGTTACATCGAACTGGATCTCAACAGCGGTAAGATCCTTGAGAGTTTTCGCCCCGAAGAACG
TTTTCCAATGATGAGCACTTTTAAAGTTCTGCTATGTGGCGCGGTATTATCCCGTATTGACGCCGGGCAA
GAGCAACTCGGTCGCCGCATACACTATTCTCAGAATGACTTGGTTGAGTACTCACCAGTCACAGAAAAGC
ATCTTACGGATGGCATGACAGTAAGAGAATTATGCAGTGCTGCCATAACCATGAGTGATAACACTGCGGC
CAACTTACTTCTGACAACGATCGGAGGACCGAAGGAGCTAACCGCTTTTTTGCACAACATGGGGGATCAT
GTAACTCGCCTTGATCGTTGGGAACCGGAGCTGAATGAAGCCATACCAAACGACGAGCGTGACACCACGA
TGCCTGTAGCAATGGCAACAACGTTGCGCAAACTATTAACTGGCGAACTACTTACTCTAGCTTCCCGGCA
ACAATTAATAGACTGGATGGAGGCGGATAAAGTTGCAGGACCACTTCTGCGCTCGGCCCTTCCGGCTGGC
TGGTTTATTGCTGATAAATCTGGAGCCGGTGAGCGTGGGTCTCGCGGTATCATTGCAGCACTGGGGCCAG
ATGGTAAGCCCTCCCGTATCGTAGTTATCTACACGACGGGGAGTCAGGCAACTATGGATGAACGAAATAG
ACAGATCGCTGAGATAGGTGCCTCACTGATTAAGCATTGGTAACTGTCAGACCAAGTTTACTCATATATA
CTTTAGATTGATTTAAAACTTCATTTTTAATTTAAAAGGATCTAGGTGAAGATCCTTTTTGATAATCTCA
TGACCAAAATCCCTTAACGTGAGTTTTCGTTCCACTGAGCGTCAGACCCCGTAGAAAAGATCAAAGGATC
TTCTTGAGATCCTTTTTTTCTGCGCGTAATCTGCTGCTTGCAAACAAAAAAACCACCGCTACCAGCGGTG
GTTTGTTTGCCGGATCAAGAGCTACCAACTCTTTTTCCGAAGGTAACTGGCTTCAGCAGAGCGCAGATAC
CAAATACTGTTCTTCTAGTGTAGCCGTAGTTAGGCCACCACTTCAAGAACTCTGTAGCACCGCCTACATA
CCTCGCTCTGCTAATCCTGTTACCAGTGGCTGCTGCCAGTGGCGATAAGTCGTGTCTTACCGGGTTGGAC
TCAAGACGATAGTTACCGGATAAGGCGCAGCGGTCGGGCTGAACGGGGGGTTCGTGCACACAGCCCAGCT
TGGAGCGAACGACCTACACCGAACTGAGATACCTACAGCGTGAGCTATGAGAAAGCGCCACGCTTCCCGA
AGGGAGAAAGGCGGACAGGTATCCGGTAAGCGGCAGGGTCGGAACAGGAGAGCGCACGAGGGAGCTTCCA
GGGGGAAACGCCTGGTATCTTTATAGTCCTGTCGGGTTTCGCCACCTCTGACTTGAGCGTCGATTTTTGT
GATGCTCGTCAGGGGGGCGGAGCCTATGGAAAAACGCCAGCAACGCGGCCTTTTTACGGTTCCTGGCCTT
TTGCTGGCCTTTTGCTCACATGTTCTTTCCTGCGTTATCCCCTGATTCTGTGGATAACCGTATTACCGCC
TTTGAGTGAGCTGATACCGCTCGCCGCAGCCGAACGACCGAGCGCAGCGAGTCAGTGAGCGAGGAAGCGG
AAGAGCGCCCAATACGCAAACCGCCTCTCCCCGCGCGTTGGCCGATTCATTAATGCAGCTGGCACGACAG
GTTTCCCGACTGGAAAGCGGGCAGTGAGCGCAACGCAATTAATGTGAGTTAGCTCACTCATTAGGCACCC
CAGGCTTTACACTTTATGCTTCCGGCTCGTATGTTGTGTGGAATTGTGAGCGGATAACAATTTCACACAG
GAAACAGCTATGACATGATTACGAATTAATTCGAGCTCGCCC
